Addgene plasmid #202410: pTY137 psfGFP-bimax2
Purpose: Expresses sfGFP-bimax2 to inhibit importin-alpha-mediated nuclear import
Depositing lab: Tim Mitchison. Depositing organization: Harvard Medical School. Publication: O-GlcNAc modification of nuclear pore complexes accelerates bidirectional transport. Yoo TY, Mitchison TJ. J Cell Biol. 2021 Jul 5;220(7). pii: 212033. doi: 10.1083/jcb.202010141. PubMed 33909044.
Backbone
  Vector backbone: sfGFP-C1
  Backbone size w/o insert (bp): 4750
  Total vector size (bp): 4795
  Modifications to backbone: None
  Vector type: Mammalian Expression
  Selectable markers: Neomycin (select with G418)
Growth in bacteria
  Bacterial resistance: Kanamycin, 50 μg/mL
  Growth temperature: 37°C
  Growth strain: NEB Stable
  Copy number: High Copy
Gene/Insert
  Gene/Insert name: bimax2
  Species: Synthetic
  Insert size (bp): 78
  Promoter: CMV
  Tag / fusion protein: sfGFP (N terminal on insert)
  Cloning method: Restriction Enzyme; 5′ cloning site XhOI (unknown if destroyed); 3′ cloning site EcoRI (unknown if destroyed)
  Sequencing primers: 5′ CATGGTCCTGCTGGAGTTCGTG; 3′ GAAATTTGTGATGCTATTGC
Terms and licenses: Academic/Nonprofit Terms; Industry Terms: Not Available to Industry
Depositor comments: bimax2 protein sequence (RRRRRRKRKREWDDDDDPPKKRRRLD) derived from Kosugi et al, Chemistry and Biology 2008
How to cite: pTY137 psfGFP-bimax2 was a gift from Tim Mitchison (Addgene plasmid # 202410 ; http://n2t.net/addgene:202410 ; RRID:Addgene_202410)
