[The description below was written by a language model from this plasmid's Addgene catalogue record and pLannotate feature annotations shown in this document.]
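Description:
pTY137 psfGFP-bimax2 is a mammalian expression plasmid of about 4.8 kb built on the sfGFP-C1 backbone, a C1-type vector in which a fluorescent protein sits upstream of the multiple cloning site so that inserts become C-terminal fusions. It replicates in E. coli from a high-copy ColE1/pUC origin and also carries an f1 phage origin. A single NeoR/KanR (Tn5 aminoglycoside phosphotransferase) gene serves both hosts. A bacterial bla-type promoter drives it for kanamycin selection, and the adjacent SV40 enhancer/early promoter, with an HSV TK polyadenylation signal downstream, drives it in mammalian cells for G418 selection. The short annotated fragments of ble, bGH poly(A) and SV40 large T antigen are partial matches rather than functional cassettes.

The payload is a 78 bp synthetic sequence encoding bimax2, cloned between the XhoI and EcoRI sites of the polylinker, in frame after mammalian codon-optimised superfolder GFP. The feature table does not annotate the peptide itself, but the gap between the two remaining MCS fragments corresponds to its position. Expression of the sfGFP-bimax2 fusion is controlled by the human CMV immediate early enhancer and promoter and terminated by the SV40 poly(A) signal. Bimax2 is a designed peptide, rich in basic residues like a nuclear localisation signal. According to the record, it is expressed to inhibit importin-alpha-mediated nuclear import. The sfGFP tag allows expressing cells to be identified by fluorescence. The plasmid was deposited in connection with a study of nuclear pore complex transport, where such a construct would serve to block the classical importin-alpha import route in transfected cells.
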