Features (pLannotate 1.2.2; 15 found; start..end, strand, type, name):
     61..364     +  enhancer       CMV enhancer: human cytomegalovirus immediate early enhancer
    365..568     +  promoter       CMV promoter: human cytomegalovirus (CMV) immediate early promoter
    613..1330    +  CDS            superfolder GFP (fragment): GFP variant that folds robustly even when fused to poorly folded proteins (Pédelacq et al., 2006) mammalian codon-optimized
   1330..1347    +  misc_feature   MCS (fragment): multiple cloning site
   1429..1464    +  misc_feature   MCS (fragment): multiple cloning site
   1481..1565    +  CDS            large T antigen (fragment): large T antigen from SV40 (simian virus 40)
   1588..1709    +  polyA_signal   SV40 poly(A) signal: SV40 polyadenylation signal
   1743..2171    -  rep_origin     f1 ori (sequence partly withheld): f1 bacteriophage origin of replication; arrow indicates direction of (+) strand synthesis
   2198..2302    +  promoter       AmpR promoter: bla
   2304..2661    +  promoter       SV40 promoter: SV40 enhancer and early promoter
   2696..3490    +  CDS            NeoR/KanR: aminoglycoside phosphotransferase from Tn5; aph(3')-II (or nptII); confers resistance to neomycin, kanamycin, and G418 (Geneticin®)
   3511..3663    +  CDS            ble (fragment): BLE_KLEPN - Experimental evidence at protein level: Swiss-Prot protein existence level 1. Binding protein with a strong affinity to the bleomycin family of antibiotics. Binds to CL990; an antimitotic-antibiotic compound. From Klebsiella pneumoniae.
   3722..3769    +  polyA_signal   HSV TK poly(A) signal: herpes simplex virus thymidine kinase polyadenylation signal (Cole and Stacy, 1985)
   3860..3876    -  polyA_signal   bGH poly(A) signal (fragment): bovine growth hormone polyadenylation signal
   4098..4686    +  rep_origin     ori: high-copy-number ColE1/pMB1/pBR322/pUC origin of replication
>Addgene plasmid #202410 | pTY137 psfGFP-bimax2 | addgene full sequence | sequence record 402842 | Addgene NGS Result
TAGTTATTAATAGTAATCAATTACGGGGTCATTAGTTCATAGCCCATATATGGAGTTCCGCGTTACATAA
CTTACGGTAAATGGCCCGCCTGGCTGACCGCCCAACGACCCCCGCCCATTGACGTCAATAATGACGTATG
TTCCCATAGTAACGCCAATAGGGACTTTCCATTGACGTCAATGGGTGGAGTATTTACGGTAAACTGCCCA
CTTGGCAGTACATCAAGTGTATCATATGCCAAGTACGCCCCCTATTGACGTCAATGACGGTAAATGGCCC
GCCTGGCATTATGCCCAGTACATGACCTTATGGGACTTTCCTACTTGGCAGTACATCTACGTATTAGTCA
TCGCTATTACCATGGTGATGCGGTTTTGGCAGTACATCAATGGGCGTGGATAGCGGTTTGACTCACGGGG
ATTTCCAAGTCTCCACCCCATTGACGTCAATGGGAGTTTGTTTTGGCACCAAAATCAACGGGACTTTCCA
AAATGTCGTAACAACTCCGCCCCATTGACGCAAATGGGCGGTAGGCGTGTACGGTGGGAGGTCTATATAA
GCAGAGCTGGTTTAGTGAACCGTCAGATCCGCTAGCGCTACCGGTCGCCACCATGGTGAGCAAGGGCGAG
GAGCTGTTCACCGGGGTGGTGCCCATCCTGGTCGAGCTGGACGGCGACGTAAACGGCCACAAGTTCAGCG
TGCGCGGCGAGGGCGAGGGCGATGCCACCAACGGCAAGCTGACCCTGAAGTTCATCTGCACCACCGGCAA
GCTGCCCGTGCCCTGGCCCACCCTCGTGACCACCCTGACCTACGGCGTGCAGTGCTTCAGCCGCTACCCC
GACCACATGAAGCGCCACGACTTCTTCAAGTCCGCCATGCCCGAAGGCTACGTCCAGGAGCGCACCATCA
GCTTCAAGGACGACGGCACCTACAAGACCCGCGCCGAGGTGAAGTTCGAGGGCGACACCCTGGTGAACCG
CATCGAGCTGAAGGGCATCGACTTCAAGGAGGACGGCAACATCCTGGGGCACAAGCTGGAGTACAACTTC
AACAGCCACAACGTCTATATCACCGCCGACAAGCAGAAGAACGGCATCAAGGCCAACTTCAAGATCCGCC
ACAACGTGGAGGACGGCAGCGTGCAGCTCGCCGACCACTACCAGCAGAACACCCCCATCGGCGACGGCCC
CGTGCTGCTGCCCGACAACCACTACCTGAGCACCCAGTCCGTGCTGAGCAAAGACCCCAACGAGAAGCGC
GATCACATGGTCCTGCTGGAGTTCGTGACCGCCGCCGGGATCACTCACGGCATGGACGAGCTGTACAAGT
CCGGACTCAGATCTCGACGGAGACGGCGACGGCGGAAGCGCAAACGAGAATGGGATGATGACGACGATCC
ACCCAAGAAACGGCGCCGGCTCGATTGAAATTCTGCAGTCGACGGTACCGCGGGCCCGGGATCCACCGGA
TCTAGATAACTGATCATAATCAGCCATACCACATTTGTAGAGGTTTTACTTGCTTTAAAAAACCTCCCAC
ACCTCCCCCTGAACCTGAAACATAAAATGAATGCAATTGTTGTTGTTAACTTGTTTATTGCAGCTTATAA
TGGTTACAAATAAAGCAATAGCATCACAAATTTCACAAATAAAGCATTTTTTTCACTGCATTCTAGTTGT
GGTTTGTCCAAACTCATCAATGTATCTTAACGCGTAAATTGTAAGCGTTAATATTTTGTTAAAATTCGCG
TTAAATTTTTGTTAAATCAGCTCATTTTTTAACCAATAGGCCGAAATCGGCAAAATCCCTTATAAATCAA
AAGAATAGACCGAGATAGGGT
[37 nt withheld, positions 1842-1878]
AAAGAACGTGGACTCCAACGTCAAAGG
[49 nt withheld, positions 1906-1954]
T
[91 nt withheld, positions 1956-2046]
G
[124 nt withheld, positions 2048-2171]
CAGGTGGCACTTTTCGGGGAAATGTGCGCGGAACCCCTATTTGTTTATTTTTCTAAATACATTCAAATAT
GTATCCGCTCATGAGACAATAACCCTGATAAATGCTTCAATAATATTGAAAAAGGAAGAGTCCTGAGGCG
GAAAGAACCAGCTGTGGAATGTGTGTCAGTTAGGGTGTGGAAAGTCCCCAGGCTCCCCAGCAGGCAGAAG
TATGCAAAGCATGCATCTCAATTAGTCAGCAACCAGGTGTGGAAAGTCCCCAGGCTCCCCAGCAGGCAGA
AGTATGCAAAGCATGCATCTCAATTAGTCAGCAACCATAGTCCCGCCCCTAACTCCGCCCATCCCGCCCC
TAACTCCGCCCAGTTCCGCCCATTCTCCGCCCCATGGCTGACTAATTTTTTTTATTTATGCAGAGGCCGA
GGCCGCCTCGGCCTCTGAGCTATTCCAGAAGTAGTGAGGAGGCTTTTTTGGAGGCCTAGGCTTTTGCAAA
GATCGATCAAGAGACAGGATGAGGATCGTTTCGCATGATTGAACAAGATGGATTGCACGCAGGTTCTCCG
GCCGCTTGGGTGGAGAGGCTATTCGGCTATGACTGGGCACAACAGACAATCGGCTGCTCTGATGCCGCCG
TGTTCCGGCTGTCAGCGCAGGGGCGCCCGGTTCTTTTTGTCAAGACCGACCTGTCCGGTGCCCTGAATGA
ACTGCAAGACGAGGCAGCGCGGCTATCGTGGCTGGCCACGACGGGCGTTCCTTGCGCAGCTGTGCTCGAC
GTTGTCACTGAAGCGGGAAGGGACTGGCTGCTATTGGGCGAAGTGCCGGGGCAGGATCTCCTGTCATCTC
ACCTTGCTCCTGCCGAGAAAGTATCCATCATGGCTGATGCAATGCGGCGGCTGCATACGCTTGATCCGGC
TACCTGCCCATTCGACCACCAAGCGAAACATCGCATCGAGCGAGCACGTACTCGGATGGAAGCCGGTCTT
GTCGATCAGGATGATCTGGACGAAGAGCATCAGGGGCTCGCGCCAGCCGAACTGTTCGCCAGGCTCAAGG
CGAGCATGCCCGACGGCGAGGATCTCGTCGTGACCCATGGCGATGCCTGCTTGCCGAATATCATGGTGGA
AAATGGCCGCTTTTCTGGATTCATCGACTGTGGCCGGCTGGGTGTGGCGGACCGCTATCAGGACATAGCG
TTGGCTACCCGTGATATTGCTGAAGAGCTTGGCGGCGAATGGGCTGACCGCTTCCTCGTGCTTTACGGTA
TCGCCGCTCCCGATTCGCAGCGCATCGCCTTCTATCGCCTTCTTGACGAGTTCTTCTGAGCGGGACTCTG
GGGTTCGAAATGACCGACCAAGCGACGCCCAACCTGCCATCACGAGATTTCGATTCCACCGCCGCCTTCT
ATGAAAGGTTGGGCTTCGGAATCGTTTTCCGGGACGCCGGCTGGATGATCCTCCAGCGCGGGGATCTCAT
GCTGGAGTTCTTCGCCCACCCTAGGGGGAGGCTAACTGAAACACGGAAGGAGACAATACCGGAAGGAACC
CGCGCTATGACGGCAATAAAAAGACAGAATAAAACGCACGGTGTTGGGTCGTTTGTTCATAAACGCGGGG
TTCGGTCCCAGGGCTGGCACTCTGTCGATACCCCACCGAGACCCCATTGGGGCCAATACGCCCGCGTTTC
TTCCTTTTCCCCACCCCACCCCCCAAGTTCGGGTGAAGGCCCAGGGCTCGCAGCCAACGTCGGGGCGGCA
GGCCCTGCCATAGCCTCAGGTTACTCATATATACTTTAGATTGATTTAAAACTTCATTTTTAATTTAAAA
GGATCTAGGTGAAGATCCTTTTTGATAATCTCATGACCAAAATCCCTTAACGTGAGTTTTCGTTCCACTG
AGCGTCAGACCCCGTAGAAAAGATCAAAGGATCTTCTTGAGATCCTTTTTTTCTGCGCGTAATCTGCTGC
TTGCAAACAAAAAAACCACCGCTACCAGCGGTGGTTTGTTTGCCGGATCAAGAGCTACCAACTCTTTTTC
CGAAGGTAACTGGCTTCAGCAGAGCGCAGATACCAAATACTGTTCTTCTAGTGTAGCCGTAGTTAGGCCA
CCACTTCAAGAACTCTGTAGCACCGCCTACATACCTCGCTCTGCTAATCCTGTTACCAGTGGCTGCTGCC
AGTGGCGATAAGTCGTGTCTTACCGGGTTGGACTCAAGACGATAGTTACCGGATAAGGCGCAGCGGTCGG
GCTGAACGGGGGGTTCGTGCACACAGCCCAGCTTGGAGCGAACGACCTACACCGAACTGAGATACCTACA
GCGTGAGCTATGAGAAAGCGCCACGCTTCCCGAAGGGAGAAAGGCGGACAGGTATCCGGTAAGCGGCAGG
GTCGGAACAGGAGAGCGCACGAGGGAGCTTCCAGGGGGAAACGCCTGGTATCTTTATAGTCCTGTCGGGT
TTCGCCACCTCTGACTTGAGCGTCGATTTTTGTGATGCTCGTCAGGGGGGCGGAGCCTATGGAAAAACGC
CAGCAACGCGGCCTTTTTACGGTTCCTGGCCTTTTGCTGGCCTTTTGCTCACATGTTCTTTCCTGCGTTA
TCCCCTGATTCTGTGGATAACCGTATTACCGCCATGCAT
